Addgene plasmid #140636: pBWB294
Purpose: pBAV1k-lacI-Trc-BCD9-mCherry. BCD RBS.
Depositing lab: Keith Tyo. Depositing organization: Northwestern University. Publication: Development of a genetic toolset for the highly engineerable and metabolically versatile Acinetobacter baylyi ADP1. Biggs BW, Bedore SR, Arvay E, Huang S, Subramanian H, McIntyre EA, Duscent-Maitland CV, Neidle EL, Tyo KEJ. Nucleic Acids Res. 2020 Apr 4. pii: 5815822. doi: 10.1093/nar/gkaa167. PubMed 32246719.
Backbone
  Vector backbone: pBWB162
  Vector type: Bacterial Expression
Growth in bacteria
  Bacterial resistance: Kanamycin, 25 μg/mL
  Growth temperature: 37°C
  Growth strain: DH5alpha
  Growth instructions: Can be grown at 30 or 37 C. 30 C used for referenced study in ADP1.
  Copy number: Unknown
Gene/Insert
  Gene/Insert name: mCherry
  Insert size (bp): 711
Resource information
  A portion of this plasmid was derived from a plasmid made by: Ichiro Matsumura (Addgene #30501)
Terms and licenses: Academic/Nonprofit Terms; Industry Terms: Not Available to Industry
How to cite: pBWB294 was a gift from Keith Tyo (Addgene plasmid # 140636 ; http://n2t.net/addgene:140636 ; RRID:Addgene_140636)
