[The description below was written by a language model from this plasmid's Addgene catalogue record and pLannotate feature annotations shown in this document.]
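Description:
pBWB294 is a bacterial expression plasmid of about 5.1 kb, built on the pBWB162 backbone, which belongs to the pBAV1k family of broad-host-range vectors. It was made as part of a genetic toolset for Acinetobacter baylyi ADP1 and can also be maintained in E. coli cloning strains such as DH5alpha. Replication depends on a repB gene of streptococcal origin, whose product nicks the plus strand at the plasmid origin, as is characteristic of rolling-circle replicons. No conventional E. coli origin such as ColE1 is annotated, and the copy number is recorded as unknown. Selection is by kanamycin, through an aphA-3-type aminoglycoside phosphotransferase gene followed by a lambda t0 terminator.

The payload is an IPTG-inducible mCherry reporter cassette. A lacI repressor gene driven by the stronger lacIq promoter spans the numbering origin of the sequence and sits upstream of a trc promoter with its adjacent lac operator, so transcription is repressed until lactose or IPTG is supplied. According to the catalogue description, translation of mCherry is initiated from BCD9, a bicistronic design ribosome binding element. In such elements a short leader cistron is translationally coupled to the gene of interest to make expression less dependent on coding-sequence context. This element is not separately annotated, but it presumably lies in the gap between the operator and the mCherry start. The rrnB T1 terminator closes the transcription unit. Short matches to a tet promoter and yciV appear to be incidental fragments, and a BioBrick prefix is also present. The plasmid likely serves to characterise the strength of this translation initiation element by red fluorescence output.
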