Features (pLannotate 1.2.2; 12 found; start..end, strand, type, name):
    502..519     +  promoter       tet promoter (fragment): E. coli promoter for tetracycline efflux protein gene
    515..616     -  CDS            yciV (fragment): RNAAM_ECOLI - Also known as trpH From Escherichia coli (strain K12).
    692..721     +  promoter       trc promoter: strong E. coli promoter; hybrid between the trp and lac UV5 promoters
    729..745     +  protein_bind   lac operator: The lac repressor binds to the lac operator to inhibit transcription in E. coli. This inhibition can be relieved by adding lactose or isopropyl-β-D-thiogalactopyranoside (IPTG). lac repressor encoded by lacI
    838..1545    +  CDS            mCherry: mCherry is a basic (constitutively fluorescent) red fluorescent protein published in 2004, derived from Discosoma sp.. It is reported to be a very rapidly-maturing monomer with low acid sensitivity.
   1599..1685    +  terminator     rrnB T1 terminator: Escherichia coli rrnB; transcription terminator T1 from the E. coli rrnB gene
   1766..2386    -  CDS            repB: REPB_STRAG - Experimental evidence at protein level: Swiss-Prot protein existence level 1. Is essential for plasmid replication. Nicks the positive strand at the plus origin of replication. From Streptococcus agalactiae.
   3227..3261    -  terminator     lambda t0 terminator: minimal transcription terminator from phage lambda (Scholtissek and Grosse, 1987)
   3327..4121    -  CDS            KanR: aminoglycoside phosphotransferase; aphA-3; confers resistance to kanamycin
   4327..4346    +  misc_feature   BioBrick prefix: BioBrick prefix for parts that start with "ATG"
   4373..4450    +  promoter       lacIq promoter: lacI (mutant); In the lacIq allele, a single base change in the promoter boosts expression of the lacI gene about 10-fold.
   4451..460     +  CDS            lacI (across the origin): lac repressor; lacI; The lac repressor binds to the lac operator to inhibit transcription in E. coli. This inhibition can be relieved by adding lactose or isopropyl-β-D-thiogalactopyranoside (IPTG).
>Addgene plasmid #140636 | pBWB294 | addgene full sequence | sequence record 322865 | Addgene NGS Result
TCAAATTCAGCCGATAGCGGAACGGGAAGGCGACTGGAGTGCCATGTCCGGTTTTCAACAAACCATGCAA
ATGCTGAATGAGGGCATCGTTCCCACTGCGATGCTGGTTGCCAACGATCAGATGGCGCTGGGCGCAATGC
GCGCCATTACCGAGTCCGGGCTGCGCGTTGGTGCGGATATCTCGGTAGTGGGATACGACGATACCGAAGA
CAGCTCATGTTATATCCCGCCGTTAACCACCATCAAACAGGATTTTCGCCTGCTGGGGCAAACCAGCGTG
GACCGCTTGCTGCAACTCTCTCAGGGCCAGGCGGTGAAGGGCAATCAGCTGTTGCCCGTCTCACTGGTGA
AAAGAAAAACCACCCTGGCGCCCAATACGCAAACCGCCTCTCCCCGCGCGTTGGCCGATTCATTAATGCA
GCTGGCACGACAGGTTTCCCGACTGGAAAGCGGGCAGTGAGCGCAACGCAATTAATGTAAGTTAGCGCGA
ATTGATCTGGTTTGACAGCTTATCATCGACTGCACGGTGCACCAATGCTTCTGGCGTCAGGCAGCCATCG
GAAGCTGTGGTATGGCTGTGCAGGTCGTAAATCACTGCATAATTCGTGTCGCTCAAGGCGCACTCCCGTT
CTGGATAATGTTTTTTGCGCCGACATCATAACGGTTCTGGCAAATATTCTGAAATGAGCTGTTGACAATT
AATCATCCGGCTCGTATAATGTGTGGAATTGTGAGCGGATAACAATTTCACAGGGCCCAAGTTCACTTAA
AAAGGAGATCAACAATGAAAGCAATTTTCGTACTGAAACATCTTAATCATGCAGAGGAGTCTTTCTAATG
GTGAGCAAGGGCGAGGAGGATAACATGGCCATCATCAAGGAGTTCATGCGCTTCAAGGTTCACATGGAGG
GCTCCGTGAACGGCCACGAGTTCGAGATCGAGGGCGAGGGCGAGGGCCGCCCCTACGAGGGCACCCAGAC
CGCCAAGCTGAAGGTGACCAAGGGTGGCCCCCTGCCCTTCGCCTGGGACATCCTGTCCCCTCAGTTCATG
TACGGCTCCAAGGCCTACGTGAAGCACCCCGCCGACATCCCCGACTACTTGAAGCTGTCCTTCCCCGAGG
GCTTCAAGTGGGAGCGCGTGATGAACTTCGAGGACGGCGGCGTGGTGACCGTGACCCAGGACTCCTCCCT
GCAAGACGGCGAGTTCATCTACAAGGTGAAGCTGCGCGGCACCAACTTCCCCTCCGACGGCCCCGTAATG
CAGAAGAAGACTATGGGCTGGGAGGCCTCCTCCGAGCGGATGTACCCCGAGGACGGCGCGCTGAAGGGCG
AGATCAAGCAGAGGCTGAAGCTGAAGGACGGCGGCCACTACGACGCTGAGGTCAAGACCACCTACAAGGC
CAAGAAGCCCGTGCAACTGCCCGGCGCGTACAACGTCAACATCAAGTTGGACATCACCTCCCACAACGAG
GACTACACCATCGTGGAACAGTACGAACGCGCCGAGGGCCGCCACTCCACCGGCGGCATGGACGAGCTGT
ATAAGTAAGCCTCAGGGCCCGATCGATGCCGCCGCTTAATTAATTAATCCAGAGGCATCAAATAAAACGA
AAGGCTCAGTCGAAAGACTGGGCCTTTCGTTTTATCTGTTGTTTGTCGGTGAACGCTCTCCTGAGTAGGA
CAAATCCGCCGCCCTAGACCTAGTGTCATTTTATTTCCCCCGTTTCAGCATCAAGAACCTTTGCATAACT
TGCTCTATATCCACACTGATAATTGCCCTCAAACCATAATCTAAAGGCGCTAGAGTTTGTTGAAACAATA
TCTTTTACATCATTCGTATTTAAAATTCCAAACTCCGCTCCCCTAAGGCGAATAAAAGCCATTAAATCTT
TTGTATTTACCAAATTATAGTCATCCACTATATCTAAGAGTAAATTCTTCAATTCTCTTTTTTGGCTTTC
ATCAAGTGTTATATAGCGGTCAATATCAAAATCATTAATGTTCAAAATATCTTTTTTGTCGTATATATGT
TTATTCTTAGCAATAGCGTCCTTTGATTCATGAGTCAAATATTCATATGAACCTTTGATATAATCAAGTA
TCTCAACATGAGCAACTGAACTATTCCCCAATTTTCGCTTAATCTTGTTCCTAACGCTTTCTATTGTTAC
AGGATTTCGTGCAATATATATAACGTGATAGTGTGGTTTTTTATAGTGCTTTCCATTTCGTATAACATCA
CTACTATTCCATGTATCTTTATCTTTTTTTTCGTCCATATCGTGTAAAGGACTGACAGCCATAGATACGC
CCAAACTCTCTAATTTTTCCTTCCAATCATTAGGAATTGAGTCAGGATATAATAAAAATCCAAAATTTCT
AGCTTTAGTATTTTTAATAGCCATGATATAATTACCTTATCAAAAACAAGTAGCGAAAACTCGTATCCTT
CTAAAAACGCGAGCTTTCGCTTATTTTTTTTGTTCTGATTCCTTTCTTGCATATTCTTCTATAGCTAACG
CCGCAACCGCAGATTTTGAAAAACCTTTTTGTTTCGCCATATCTGTTAATTTTTTATCTTGCTCTTTTGT
CAGAGAAATCATAACTCTTTTTTTCGATTCTGAAATCACCATTTAAAAAACTCCAATCAAATAATTTTAT
AAAGTTAGTGTATCACTTTGTAATCATAAAAACAACAATAAAGCTACTTAAATATAGATTTATAAAAAAC
GTTGGCGATTCGTTGGCGATTGAAAAACCCCTTAAACCCTTGAGCCAGTTGGGATAGAGCGTTTTTGGCA
CAAAAATTGGCACTCGGCACTTAATGGGGGGTCGTAGTACGGAAGCAAAATTCGCTTCCTTTCCCCCCAT
TTTTTTCCAAATTCCAGATTTTTTTCAAAAATTTTCCAGCGCTACCGCTCGGCAAAATTGCAAGCAATTT
TTAAAATCAAACCCATGAGGGAATTTCATTCCCTCATACTCCCTTGAGCCTCCTCCAACCGAAATAGAAG
GGCGCTGCGCTTATTATTTCATTCAGTCATCGGCTTTCATAATCTAACAGACAACATCTTCGCTGCAAAG
CCACGCTACGCTCAAGGGCTTTTACGCTACGATAACGCCTGTTTTAACGATTATGCCGATAACTAAACGA
AATAAACGCTAAAACGTCTCAGAAACGATTTTGAGACGTTTTAATAAAAAATCGCCTAGTGCTTGGATTC
TCACCAATAAAAAACGCCCGGCGGCAACCGAGCGTTCTGAACAAATCCAGATGGAGTTCTGAGGTCATTA
CTGGATCTATCAACGGGAGTCCAAGCGAGCTCGGTACTAAAACAATTCATCCAGTAAAATATAATATTTT
ATTTTCTCCCAATCAGGCTTGATCCCCAGTAAGTCAAAAAATAGCTCGACATACTGTTCTTCCCCGATAT
CCTCCCTGATCGACCGGACGCAGAAGGCAATGTCATACCACTTGTCCGCCCTGCCGCTTCTCCCAAGATC
AATAAAGCCACTTACTTTGCCATCTTTCACAAAGATGTTGCTGTCTCCCAGGTCGCCGTGGGAAAAGACA
AGTTCCTCTTCGGGCTTTTCCGTCTTTAAAAAATCATACAGCTCGCGCGGATCTTTAAATGGAGTGTCTT
CTTCCCAGTTTTCGCAATCCACATCGGCCAGATCGTTATTCAGTAAGTAATCCAATTCGGCTAAGCGGCC
GTCTAAGCTATTCGTATAGGGACAATCCGATATGTCGATGGAGTGAAAGAGCCTGATGCACTCCGCATAC
AGCTCGATAGTCTTTTCAGGGCTTTGTTCATCTTCATACCCTTCCGAGCAAAGGACGCCATCGGCCTCAC
TCATGAGCAGATTGCTCCAGCCATCATGCCGTTCAAAGTGCAGGACCTTTGGAACAGGCAGCTTTCCTTC
CAGCCATAGCATCATGTCCTTTTCCCGTTCCACATCATAGGTGGTCCCTTTATACCGGCTGTCCGTCATT
TTTAAATATAGGATTTCATTTTCTCCCACCAGCTTATATACCTTAGCAGGAGACATTCCTTCCGTATCTT
TTACGCAGCGGTATTCTTCGATCAGTTTTTTCAATTCCGGTGATATTCTCATTTTAGCCATTTATTATTT
CCTTCCTCTTTTCTACAGTATTTAAAGATACCCCAAGAAGCTAATTATAACAAGACGAACTCCAATTCAC
TGTTCCTTGCATTCTAAAACCTTAAATACAGAAAACAGCCTTTTCAAAGTTGTTTTCAAAGTTGGCGTAT
AACATAGTATCGACGGAGCCGATTTTGAAACCACAATTATGATAGAATTTGACGTCGAATTCGCGGCCGC
TTCTAGAACTATAGCTAGCATGCATTTACGTTGACACCATCGAATGGTGCAAAACCTTTCGCGGTATGGC
ATGATAGCGCCCGGAAGAGAGTCAATTCAGGGTGGTGAATGTGAAACCAGTAACGTTATACGATGTCGCA
GAGTATGCCGGTGTCTCTTATCAGACCGTTTCCCGCGTGGTGAACCAGGCCAGCCACGTTTCTGCGAAAA
CGCGGGAAAAAGTGGAAGCGGCGATGGCGGAGCTGAATTACATTCCCAACCGCGTGGCACAACAACTGGC
GGGCAAACAGTCGTTGCTGATTGGCGTTGCCACCTCCAGTCTGGCCCTGCACGCGCCGTCGCAAATTGTC
GCGGCGATTAAATCTCGCGCCGATCAACTGGGTGCCAGCGTGGTGGTGTCGATGGTAGAACGAAGCGGCG
TCGAAGCCTGTAAAGCGGCGGTGCACAATCTTCTCGCGCAACGCGTCAGTGGGCTGATCATTAACTATCC
GCTGGATGACCAGGATGCCATTGCTGTGGAAGCTGCCTGCACTAATGTTCCGGCGTTATTTCTTGATGTC
TCTGACCAGACACCCATCAACAGTATTATTTTCTCCCATGAAGACGGTACGCGACTGGGCGTGGAGCATC
TGGTCGCATTGGGTCACCAGCAAATCGCGCTGTTAGCGGGCCCATTAAGTTCTGTCTCGGCGCGTCTGCG
TCTGGCTGGCTGGCATAAATATCTCACTCGCAA
